Addgene plasmid #35685: pCS2-HA-Kdrl-3p-FokI-KK
Depositing lab: Scot Wolfe. Depositing organization: University of Massachusetts, Worcester. Publication: Evaluation and application of modularly assembled zinc-finger nucleases in zebrafish. Zhu C, Smith T, McNulty J, Rayla AL, Lakshmanan A, Siekmann AF, Buffardi M, Meng X, Shin J, Padmanabhan A, Cifuentes D, Giraldez AJ, Look AT, Epstein JA, Lawson ND, Wolfe SA. Development. 2011 Oct;138(20):4555-64. 10.1242/dev.066779 PubMed 21937602.
Backbone
  Vector backbone: pCS2
  Backbone size w/o insert (bp): 5057
  Vector type: mRNA production
Growth in bacteria
  Bacterial resistance: Ampicillin, 100 μg/mL
  Growth temperature: 37°C
  Growth strain: DH5alpha
  Copy number: High Copy
Gene/Insert
  Gene/Insert name: Kdrl-3p-FokI-KK
  Species: D. rerio (zebrafish)
  Insert size (bp): 864
  Tag / fusion protein: HA (N terminal on backbone)
  Cloning method: Restriction Enzyme; 5′ cloning site KpnI (not destroyed); 3′ cloning site XbaI (not destroyed)
  Sequencing primers: 5′ SP6; 3′ ATTAACCCTCACTAAAGGGA
Terms and licenses: Academic/Nonprofit Terms; Industry Terms: Not Available to Industry
How to cite: pCS2-HA-Kdrl-3p-FokI-KK was a gift from Scot Wolfe (Addgene plasmid # 35685 ; http://n2t.net/addgene:35685 ; RRID:Addgene_35685)
