[The description below was written by a language model from this plasmid's Addgene catalogue record.]
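Description:
pCS2-HA-Kdrl-3p-FokI-KK is a pCS2-based plasmid catalogued as an mRNA production vector, built to supply one half of a zinc-finger nuclease (ZFN) pair directed at the zebrafish kdrl gene. It is maintained as a high-copy plasmid in E. coli under ampicillin selection. The backbone is listed at about 5.1 kb without the insert. No feature table accompanies the record, so the promoter and polyadenylation elements are not explicitly stated. The use of SP6 as the 5′ sequencing primer is consistent with the SP6 promoter that pCS2 vectors normally carry upstream of the cloning site for in vitro transcription.

The 864 bp insert, cloned between KpnI and XbaI sites that are both retained, is named Kdrl-3p-FokI-KK. The name indicates a zinc-finger DNA-binding array recognising the "3p" half-site of the kdrl target, fused to the FokI endonuclease cleavage domain in its KK variant. KK is one of the engineered obligate-heterodimer forms of FokI, which cuts efficiently only when paired with a complementary variant on the partner ZFN. This reduces off-target cleavage by homodimers, and it means the construct is presumably used together with a companion plasmid encoding the other half-site monomer, although the record does not name that partner. An HA epitope tag contributed by the backbone sits at the N terminus and allows detection of the expressed protein.

The associated publication concerns modularly assembled ZFNs in zebrafish. The intended use is therefore synthesis of ZFN mRNA for delivery into zebrafish embryos to induce targeted double-strand breaks and mutations at kdrl.
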