>Addgene plasmid #35685 | pCS2-HA-Kdrl-3p-FokI-KK | depositor partial sequence | sequence record 43902 | Author sequence
GGTACCCGCCCATATGCTTGCCCTGTCGAGTCCTGTGACCGCCGCTTCAGCCGTAGCGACGCGCTCACCC
GCCATATCCGGATTCACACAGGCCAGAAGCCCTTCCAGTGTCGCATCTGCATGAGGAACTTCAGCTGTGC
GCATCACCTCACCCGCCACATCCGCACCCACACAGGCGAGAAGCCTTTTGCATGCGACATCTGCGGCAGG
AAGTTCGCGCAGTTGTCTAACCTCACCCGCCATACCAAAATCCATACAGGTGGATCCCAACTAGTCAAAA
GTGAACTGGAGGAGAAGAAATCTGAACTTCGTCATAAATTGAAATATGTGCCTCATGAATATATTGAATT
AATTGAAATTGCCAGAAATTCCACTCAGGATAGAATTCTTGAAATGAAGGTAATGGAATTTTTTATGAAA
GTTTATGGATATAGAGGTAAACATTTGGGTGGATCAAGGAAACCGGACGGAGCAATTTATACTGTCGGAT
CTCCTATTGATTACGGTGTGATCGTGGATACTAAAGCTTATAGCGGAGGTTATAATCTGCCAATTGGCCA
AGCAGATGAAATGCAACGATATGTCAAAGAAAATCAAACACGAAACAAACATATCAACCCTAATGAATGG
TGGAAAGTCTATCCATCTTCTGTAACGGAATTTAAGTTTTTATTTGTGAGTGGTCACTTTAAAGGAAACT
ACAAAGCTCAGCTTACACGATTAAATCATAAGACTAATTGTAATGGAGCTGTTCTTAGTGTAGAAGAGCT
TTTAATTGGTGGAGAAATGATTAAAGCCGGCACATTAACCTTAGAGGAAGTGAGACGGAAATTTAATAAC
GGCGAGATAAACTTTTAATCTAGA
