>Addgene plasmid #35685 | pCS2-HA-Kdrl-3p-FokI-KK | addgene partial sequence | sequence record 44846 | SP6 5'-ATTTAGGTGACACTATAG-3'
ACTGCACCATGGCTCCAAAGAAGAAGCGTAAGGTATACCCATACGATGTTCCTGACTATGCGGGCTATCC
CTATGACGTCCCGGACTATGCAGGATCGTATCCATATGACGTTCCAGATTACGCTGCTCATGGTACCCGC
CCATATGCTTGCCCTGTCGAGTCCTGTGACCGCCGCTTCAGCCGTAGCGACGCGCTCACCCGCCATATCC
GGATTCACACAGGCCAGAAGCCCTTCCAGTGTCGCATCTGCATGAGGAACTTCAGCTGTGCGCATCACCT
CACCCGCCACATCCGCACCCACACAGGCGAGAAGCCTTTTGCATGCGACATCTGCGGCAGGAAGTTCGCG
CAGTTGTCTAACCTCACCCGCCATACCAAAATCCATACAGGTGGATCCCAACTAGTCAAAAGTGAACTGG
AGGAGAAGAAATCTGAACTTCGTCATAAATTGAAATATGTGCCTCATGAATATATTGAATTAATTGAAAT
TGCCAGAAATTCCACTCAGGATAGAATTCTTGAAATGAAGGTAATGGAATTTTTTATGAAAGTTTATGGA
TATAGAGGTAAACATTTGGGTGGATCAAGGAAACCGGACGGAGCAATTTATACTGTCGGATCTCCTATTG
ATTACGGTGTGATCGTGGATACTAAAGCTTATAGCGGAGGTTATAATCTGCCAATTGGCCAAGCAGATGA
AATGCAACGATATGTCAAAGAAAATCAAACACGAAACAAACATATCAACCCTAATGAATGGTGGAAAGTC
TATCCATCTTCTGTAACGGAATTTAAGTTTTTATTTGTGAGTGGTCACTTTAAAGGAAACTACAAAGCTC
